>Addgene plasmid #223278 | pTwist-SARS-CoV-2 Spike-deltaC18 deltaS31 | addgene full sequence | sequence record 443009 | Addgene NGS Result
CATGTTTGTGTTCCTCGTTCTCCTGCCCCTCGTTTCTTCCCAATGCGTGAACCTCACAACTAGAACGCAG
CTCCCACCCGCTTACACGAACTTTACTCGTGGAGTATACTATCCCGATAAAGTCTTTAGGTCCAGTGTCC
TTCATTCTACTCAAGACCTTTTCCTGCCATTCTTCTCAAATGTCACCTGGTTCCATGCTATCCACGTTTC
TGGCACCAACGGAACTAAACGATTTGATAATCCCGTCTTGCCATTTAACGATGGCGTATACTTTGCCTCA
ACGGAGAAGTCCAACATTATCCGGGGATGGATATTTGGCACCACCCTGGACTCCAAGACACAGTCTCTCC
TCATTGTGAACAACGCCACCAATGTCGTCATCAAAGTCTGTGAATTTCAATTTTGTAACGATCCCTTTCT
CGGGGTTTATTATCATAAGAATAACAAGTCTTGGATGGAGTCAGAGTTCCGCGTTTACAGTTCCGCTAAC
AACTGTACTTTTGAGTACGTTTCCCAACCATTTCTCATGGATCTTGAAGGGAAGCAAGGCAACTTCAAGA
ATCTCCGCGAATTTGTGTTTAAGAATATAGACGGCTACTTCAAAATTTATAGCAAGCATACCCCGATAAA
TCTGGTTCGGGATCTCCCTCAAGGCTTCTCCGCGTTGGAACCCCTCGTGGACTTGCCGATTGGCATCAAC
ATCACCCGGTTCCAAACCCTTCTTGCCCTTCATCGAAGCTACCTCACGCCTGGCGACAGTAGTAGTGGTT
GGACAGCGGGCGCAGCAGCCTACTATGTGGGATATTTGCAACCACGCACCTTTCTTCTCAAATATAACGA
AAACGGAACAATTACCGATGCCGTAGACTGTGCCCTCGATCCCCTGTCCGAAACTAAATGCACACTCAAG
TCCTTCACAGTTGAGAAAGGCATATACCAAACCAGTAACTTCCGCGTCCAACCCACCGAATCCATTGTTC
GATTCCCTAACATCACCAATTTGTGTCCTTTCGGTGAAGTATTTAATGCCACTCGATTTGCATCAGTTTA
TGCCTGGAATCGCAAGCGAATATCAAATTGTGTTGCAGATTATAGTGTCCTGTATAATAGCGCATCATTC
AGCACTTTTAAGTGTTATGGGGTCAGCCCTACGAAATTGAATGACTTGTGTTTTACCAACGTTTACGCAG
ATTCTTTCGTCATACGCGGCGACGAAGTCCGACAGATTGCACCGGGGCAAACCGGAAAGATAGCAGACTA
TAATTATAAGTTGCCGGATGACTTCACCGGCTGCGTTATAGCATGGAACTCCAATAATCTCGATTCAAAA
GTCGGCGGCAACTATAATTATCTTTACCGCCTGTTTCGCAAGTCAAATCTGAAGCCCTTTGAACGTGACA
TCTCCACCGAAATTTATCAAGCTGGCAGCACCCCATGTAATGGAGTGGAAGGGTTTAACTGTTATTTTCC
CCTTCAATCATACGGATTTCAACCAACAAATGGGGTGGGCTATCAACCATATCGGGTGGTAGTCTTGAGC
TTTGAGCTGCTCCACGCACCGGCTACAGTTTGCGGACCGAAGAAAAGCACTAACCTGGTGAAGAATAAAT
GTGTGAACTTCAACTTTAATGGGCTCACCGGAACAGGGGTGCTGACAGAATCAAACAAGAAATTTCTCCC
TTTTCAACAATTTGGTAGAGACATTGCCGATACCACAGATGCCGTCCGCGATCCGCAAACACTGGAAATC
CTCGATATAACACCCTGTAGCTTCGGCGGGGTCAGCGTGATAACTCCCGGAACGAACACATCCAACCAAG
TGGCTGTCCTGTATCAAGATGTCAACTGTACCGAAGTCCCTGTGGCGATACACGCCGACCAACTGACACC
CACCTGGAGAGTCTACTCAACAGGTTCCAATGTCTTTCAAACTAGAGCGGGTTGTCTCATTGGCGCTGAG
CATGTCAATAATTCATACGAATGTGATATTCCTATTGGGGCAGGAATCTGTGCGTCTTATCAAACTCAAA
CGAACTCACCACGGCGCGCTCGCTCAGTAGCCAGCCAGTCCATAATCGCCTATACCATGAGTCTCGGGGC
TGAGAACTCCGTGGCTTATTCAAACAATTCCATCGCAATCCCAACTAACTTTACCATTAGCGTTACCACG
GAAATCTTGCCCGTCAGCATGACTAAGACGAGCGTAGACTGTACGATGTATATCTGTGGGGATTCCACCG
AGTGTAGCAACCTCTTGCTTCAATACGGGTCTTTCTGTACTCAACTCAACCGAGCATTGACCGGAATTGC
GGTCGAACAAGACAAGAATACCCAAGAGGTGTTCGCACAAGTAAAGCAAATATACAAAACGCCGCCAATC
AAAGATTTTGGCGGGTTTAATTTTAGCCAAATACTGCCAGACCCATCTAAGCCTTCAAAACGCAGCTTTA
TCGAGGATCTGCTGTTCAACAAAGTTACGTTGGCTGACGCGGGTTTCATTAAGCAGTATGGGGATTGTTT
GGGAGACATTGCGGCCCGCGACCTTATCTGTGCTCAAAAATTCAATGGGTTGACAGTTCTGCCCCCTCTG
CTCACTGATGAGATGATTGCACAGTATACATCAGCATTGTTGGCAGGAACCATTACATCCGGCTGGACTT
TTGGCGCGGGTGCGGCCCTTCAAATACCTTTCGCTATGCAAATGGCTTACAGATTCAATGGGATTGGTGT
CACGCAAAATGTATTGTATGAAAATCAGAAGCTGATCGCTAATCAATTTAACAGCGCGATTGGCAAGATC
CAAGATTCACTGTCAAGCACAGCGTCCGCCCTCGGCAAACTCCAAGATGTTGTGAATCAAAACGCCCAGG
CCCTGAATACCCTCGTGAAGCAACTGAGTTCTAACTTCGGCGCAATCTCCAGCGTCCTCAACGACATATT
GTCCAGACTTGATAAGGTGGAAGCCGAGGTGCAAATTGATCGGCTCATCACAGGCAGGCTCCAGTCACTC
CAAACTTATGTGACACAACAGTTGATCCGGGCTGCTGAGATACGAGCAAGCGCCAACCTGGCCGCCACTA
AAATGTCAGAGTGCGTGCTCGGGCAGTCCAAACGGGTTGACTTTTGTGGCAAGGGCTATCACTTGATGTC
CTTCCCCCAATCCGCCCCACATGGAGTGGTCTTTCTCCACGTCACTTATGTCCCTGCTCAAGAGAAGAAC
TTTACGACAGCTCCAGCAATCTGTCACGATGGCAAAGCGCACTTTCCCAGGGAAGGCGTTTTCGTCAGTA
ATGGCACGCATTGGTTTGTGACCCAAAGGAATTTCTATGAACCCCAAATCATAACCACTGACAATACATT
TGTCTCAGGCAACTGTGATGTGGTCATTGGGATCGTGAACAACACGGTATATGATCCCCTGCAACCCGAG
TTGGATAGCTTCAAAGAGGAATTGGATAAATACTTTAAGAATCATACTTCACCCGATGTTGATCTCGGGG
ACATATCAGGAATAAATGCAAGTGTCGTCAACATTCAGAAAGAGATTGATCGCCTTAATGAGGTCGCCAA
GAACTTGAATGAATCTTTGATCGACTTGCAAGAACTGGGCAAATACGAACAATATATTAAATGGCCCTGG
TACATTTGGTTGGGCTTTATCGCCGGACTTATAGCTATCGTTATGGTCACAATTATGTTGTGCTGTATGA
CTAGCTGTTGTTCCTGCTTGAAAGGATGTTGCAGTTGCGGATCTTGTTGTAAATAAAGGATCCTCTAGAA
GTTGTCTCCTCCTGCACTGACTGACTGATACAATCGATTTCTGGATCCGCAGGCCTAATCAACCTCTGGA
TTACAAAATTTGTGAAAGATTGACTGGTATTCTTAACTATGTTGCTCCTTTTACGCTATGTGGATACGCT
GCTTTAATGCCTTTGTATCATGCTATTGCTTCCCGTATGGCTTTCATTTTCTCCTCCTTGTATAAATCCT
GGTTGCTGTCTCTTTATGAGGAGTTGTGGCCCGTTGTCAGGCAACGTGGCGTGGTGTGCACTGTGTTTGC
TGACGCAACCCCCACTGGTTGGGGCATTGCCACCACCTGTCAGCTCCTTTCCGGGACTTTCGCTTTCCCC
CTCCCTATTGCCACGGCGGAACTCATCGCCGCCTGCCTTGCCCGCTGCTGGACAGGGGCTCGGCTGTTGG
GCACTGACAATTCCGTGGTGTTGTCGGGGAAGCTGACGTCCTTTCCATGGCTGCTCGCCTGTGTTGCCAC
CTGGATTCTGCGCGGGACGTCCTTCTGCTACGTCCCTTCGGCCCTCAATCCAGCGGACCTTCCTTCCCGC
GGCCTGCTGCCGGCTCTGCGGCCTCTTCCGCGTCTTCGCCTTCGCCCTCAGACGAGTCGGATCTCCCTTT
GGGCCGCCTCCCCGCCTGTCTAGCTTGACTGACTGAGATACAGCGTACCTTCAGCTCACAGACATGATAA
GATACATTGATGAGTTTGGACAAACCACAACTAGAATGCAGTGAAAAAAATGCTTTATTTGTGAAATTTG
TGATGCTATTGCTTTATTTGTAACCATTATAAGCTGCAATAAACAAGTTAACAACAACAATTGCATTCAT
TTTATGTTTCAGGTTCAGGGGGAGGTGTGGGAGGTTTTTTAAAGCAAGTAAAACCTCTACAAATGTGGTA
TTGGCCCATCTCTATCGGTATCGTAGCATAACCCCTTGGGGCCTCTAAACGGGTCTTGAGGGGTTTTTTG
TGCCCCTCGGGCCGGATTGCTATCTACCGGCATTGGCGCAGAAAAAAATGCCTGATGCGACGCTGCGCGT
CTTATACTCCCACATATGCCAGATTCAGCAACGGATACGGCTTCCCCAACTTGCCCACTTCCATACGTGT
CCTCCTTACCAGAAATTTATCCTTAAGGTCGTCAGCTATCCTGCAGGCGATCTCTCGATTTCGATCAAGA
CATTCCTTTAATGGTCTTTTCTGGACACCACTAGGGGTCAGAAGTAGTTCATCAAACTTTCTTCCCTCCC
TAATCTCATTGGTTACCTTGGGCTATCGAAACTTAATTAAGCGATCTGCATCTCAATTAGTCAGCAACCA
TAGTCCCGCCCCTAACTCCGCCCATCCCGCCCCTAACTCCGCCCAGTTCCGCCCATTCTCCGCCCCATCG
CTGACTAATTTTTTTTATTTATGCAGAGGCCGAGGCCGCCTCGGCCTCTGAGCTATTCCAGAAGTAGTGA
GGAGGCTTTTTTGGAGGCCTAGGCTTTTGCAAAGGAGGTAGCCAACATGATTGAACAAGATGGATTGCAC
GCAGGTTCTCCCGCCGCTTGGGTGGAGAGGCTATTCGGCTATGACTGGGCACAACAGACAATCGGCTGCT
CTGATGCCGCCGTGTTCCGGCTGTCAGCGCAGGGGCGCCCGGTTCTTTTTGTCAAGACCGACCTGTCCGG
TGCCCTGAATGAACTCCAGGACGAGGCAGCGCGGCTATCGTGGCTGGCCACGACGGGCGTTCCTTGCGCA
GCTGTGCTCGACGTTGTCACTGAAGCGGGAAGGGACTGGCTGCTATTGGGCGAAGTGCCGGGGCAGGATC
TCCTGTCATCTCACCTTGCTCCTGCCGAGAAAGTATCCATCATGGCTGATGCAATGCGGCGGCTGCATAC
GCTTGATCCGGCTACCTGCCCATTCGACCACCAAGCGAAACATCGCATCGAGCGAGCACGTACTCGGATG
GAAGCCGGTCTTGTCGATCAGGATGATCTGGACGAAGAGCATCAGGGGCTCGCGCCAGCCGAACTGTTCG
CCAGGCTCAAGGCGCGGATGCCCGACGGCGAGGATCTCGTCGTGACCCACGGCGATGCCTGCTTGCCGAA
TATCATGGTGGAAAATGGCCGCTTTTCTGGATTCATCGACTGTGGCCGGCTGGGTGTGGCGGACCGCTAT
CAGGACATAGCGTTGGCTACCCGTGATATTGCTGAAGAGCTTGGCGGCGAATGGGCTGACCGCTTCCTCG
TGCTTTACGGTATCGCCGCTCCCGATTCGCAGCGCATCGCCTTCTATCGCCTTCTTGACGAGTTCTTCTA
GTATGTAAGCCCTGTGCCTTCTAGTTGCCAGCCATCTGTTGTTTGCCCCTCCCCCGTGCCTTCCTTGACC
CTGGAAGGTGCCACTCCCACTGTCCTTTCCTAATAAAATGAGGAAATTGCATCGCATTGTCTGAGTAGGT
GTCATTCTATTCTGGGGGGTGGGGTGGGGCAGGACAGCAAGGGGGAGGATTGGGAAGACAATAGCAGGCA
TGCTGGGGATGCGGTGGGCTCTATGGTTAATTAACCAGTCAAGTCAGCTACTTGGCGAGATCGACTTGTC
TGGGTTTCGACTACGCTCAGAATTGCGTCAGTCAAGTTCGATCTGGTCCTTGCTATTGCACCCGTTCTCC
GATTACGAGTTTCATTTAAATCATGTGAGCAAAAGGCCAGCAAAAGGCCAGGAACCGTAAAAAGGCCGCG
TTGCTGGCGTTTTTCCATAGGCTCCGCCCCCCTGACGAGCATCACAAAAATCGACGCTCAAGTCAGAGGT
GGCGAAACCCGACAGGACTATAAAGATACCAGGCGTTTCCCCCTGGAAGCTCCCTCGTGCGCTCTCCTGT
TCCGACCCTGCCGCTTACCGGATACCTGTCCGCCTTTCTCCCTTCGGGAAGCGTGGCGCTTTCTCATAGC
TCACGCTGTAGGTATCTCAGTTCGGTGTAGGTCGTTCGCTCCAAGCTGGGCTGTGTGCACGAACCCCCCG
TTCAGCCCGACCGCTGCGCCTTATCCGGTAACTATCGTCTTGAGTCCAACCCGGTAAGACACGACTTATC
GCCACTGGCAGCAGCCACTGGTAACAGGATTAGCAGAGCGAGGTATGTAGGCGGTGCTACAGAGTTCTTG
AAGTGGTGGCCTAACTACGGCTACACTAGAAGAACAGTATTTGGTATCTGCGCTCTGCTGAAGCCAGTTA
CCTTCGGAAAAAGAGTTGGTAGCTCTTGATCCGGCAAACAAACCACCGCTGGTAGCGGTGGTTTTTTTGT
TTGCAAGCAGCAGATTACGCGCAGAAAAAAAGGATCTCAAGAAGATCCTTTGATCTTTTCTACGGGGTCT
GACGCTCAGTGGAACGAAAACTCACGTTAAGGGATTTTGGTCATGAGATTATCAAAAAGGATCTTCACCT
AGATCCTTTTAAATTAAAAATGAAGTTTTAAATCAATCTAAAGTATATATGAGTAAACTTGGTCTGACAG
TTACCAATGCTTAATCAGTGAGGCACCTATCTCAGCGATCTGTCTATTTCGTTCATCCATAGTTGCATTT
AAATTTCCGAACTCTCCAAGGCCCTCGTCGGAAAATCTTCAAACCTTTCGTCCGATCCATCTTGCAGGCT
ACCTCTCGAACGAACTATCGCAAGTCTCTTGGCCGGCCTTGCGCCTTGGCTATTGCTTGGCAGCGCCTAT
CGCCAGGTATTACTCCAATCCCGAATATCCGAGATCGGGATCACCCGAGAGAAGTTCAACCTACATCCTC
AATCCCGATCTATCCGAGATCCGAGGAATATCGAAATCGGGGCGCGCCTGGTGTACCGAGAACGATCCTC
TCAGTGCGAGTCTCGACGATCCATATCGTTGCTTGGCAGTCAGCCAGTCGGAATCCAGCTTGGGACCCAG
GAAGTCCAATCGTCAGATATTGTACTCAAGCCTGGTCACGGCAGCGTACCGATCTGTTTAAACCTAGATA
TTGATAGTCTGATCGGTCAACGTATAATCGAGTCCTAGCTTTTGCAAACATCTATCAAGAGACAGGATCA
GCAGGAGGCTTTCGCATGAGTATTCAACATTTCCGTGTCGCCCTTATTCCCTTTTTTGCGGCATTTTGCC
TTCCTGTTTTTGCTCACCCAGAAACGCTGGTGAAAGTAAAAGATGCTGAAGATCAGTTGGGTGCGCGAGT
GGGTTACATCGAACTGGATCTCAACAGCGGTAAGATCCTTGAGAGTTTTCGCCCCGAAGAACGCTTTCCA
ATGATGAGCACTTTTAAAGTTCTGCTATGTGGCGCGGTATTATCCCGTATTGACGCCGGGCAAGAGCAAC
TCGGTCGCCGCATACACTATTCTCAGAATGACTTGGTTGAGTATTCACCAGTCACAGAAAAGCATCTTAC
GGATGGCATGACAGTAAGAGAATTATGCAGTGCTGCCATAACCATGAGTGATAACACTGCGGCCAACTTA
CTTCTGACAACGATTGGAGGACCGAAGGAGCTAACCGCTTTTTTGCACAACATGGGGGATCATGTAACTC
GCCTTGATCGTTGGGAACCGGAGCTGAATGAAGCCATACCAAACGACGAGCGTGACACCACGATGCCTGT
AGCAATGGCAACAACCTTGCGTAAACTATTAACTGGCGAACTACTTACTCTAGCTTCCCGGCAACAGTTG
ATAGACTGGATGGAGGCGGATAAAGTTGCAGGACCACTTCTGCGCTCGGCCCTTCCGGCTGGCTGGTTTA
TTGCTGATAAATCTGGAGCCGGTGAGCGTGGGTCTCGCGGTATCATTGCAGCACTGGGGCCAGATGGTAA
GCCCTCCCGTATCGTAGTTATCTACACGACGGGGAGTCAGGCAACTATGGATGAACGAAATAGACAGATC
GCTGAGATAGGTGCCTCACTGATTAAGCATTGGTAACCGATTCTAGGTGCATTGGCGCAGAAAAAAATGC
CTGATGCGACGCTGCGCGTCTTATACTCCCACATATGCCAGATTCAGCAACGGATACGGCTTCCCCAACT
TGCCCACTTCCATACGTGTCCTCCTTACCAGAAATTTATCCTTAAGATCCCGAATCGTTTAAACTCGACT
CTGGCTCTATCGAATCTCCGTCGTTTCGAGCTTACGCGAACAGCCGTGGCGCTCATTTGCTCGTCGGGCA
TCGAATCTCGTCAGCTATCGTCAGCTTACCTTTTTGGCAGCGATCGCGGCTCCCGACATCTTGGACCATT
AGCTCCACAGGTATCTTCTTCCCTCTAGTGGTCATAACAGCAGCTTCAGCTACCTCTCAATTCAAAAAAC
CCCTCAAGACCCGTTTAGAGGCCCCAAGGGGTTATGCTATCAATCGTTGCGTTACACACACAAAAAACCA
ACACACATCCATCTTCGATGGATAGCGATTTTATTATCTAACTGCTGATCGAGTGTAGCCAGATCTAGTA
ATCAATTACGGGGTCATTAGTTCATAGCCCATATATGGAGTTCCGCGTTACATAACTTACGGTAAATGGC
CCGCCTGGCTGACCGCCCAACGACCCCCGCCCATTGACGTCAATAATGACGTATGTTCCCATAGTAACGC
CAATAGGGACTTTCCATTGACGTCAATGGGTGGAGTATTTACGGTAAACTGCCCACTTGGCAGTACATCA
AGTGTATCATATGCCAAGTACGCCCCCTATTGACGTCAATGACGGTAAATGGCCCGCCTGGCATTATGCC
CAGTACATGACCTTATGGGACTTTCCTACTTGGCAGTACATCTACGTATTAGTCATCGCTATTACCATGC
TGATGCGGTTTTGGCAGTACATCAATGGGCGTGGATAGCGGTTTGACTCACGGGGATTTCCAAGTCTCCA
CCCCATTGACGTCAATGGGAGTTTGTTTTGGCACCAAAATCAACGGGACTTTCCAAAATGTCGTAACAAC
TCCGCCCCATTGACGCAAATGGGCGGTAGGCGTGTACGGTGGGAGGTCTATATAAGCAGAGCTGGTTTAG
TGAACCGTCAGATCGCCTGGAGACGCCATCCACGCTGTTTTGACCTCCATAGAAGACACCGGGACCGATC
CAGCCTCCCCTCGAAGCTTACATGTGGTACCGAGCTCGGATCCTGAGAACTTCAGGGTGAGTCTATGGGA
CCCTTGATGTTTTCTTTCCCCTTCTTTTCTATGGTTAAGTTCATGTCATAGGAAGGGGAGAAGTAACAGG
GTACACATATTGACCAAATCAGGGTAATTTTGCATTTGTAATTTTAAAAAATGCTTTCTTCTTTTAATAT
ACTTTTTTGTTTATCTTATTTCTAATACTTTCCCTAATCTCTTTCTTTCAGGGCAATAATGATACAATGT
ATCATGCCTCTTTGCACCATTCTAAAGAATAACAGTGATAATTTCTGGGTTAAGGCAATAGCAATATTTC
TGCATATAAATATTTCTGCATATAAATTGTAACTGATGTAAGAGGTTTCATATTGCTAATAGCAGCTACA
ATCCAGCTACCATTCTGCTTTTATTTTATGGTTGGGATAAGGCTGGATTATTCTGAGTCCAAGCTAGGCC
CTTTTGCTAATCATGTTCATACCTCTTATCTTCCTCCCACAGCTCCTGGGCAACGTGCTGGTCTGTGTGC
TGGCCCATCACTTTGGCAAAGGCGGCCGC
Features (pLannotate 1.2.2; 21 found; start..end, strand, type, name):
      2..3763    +  CDS            S: SPIKE_SARS2 - Experimental evidence at protein level: Swiss-Prot protein existence level 1. [Spike glycoprotein]: May down-regulate host tetherin (BST2) by lysosomal degradation, thereby counteracting its antiviral activity. From Severe acute respiratory syndrome coronavirus 2 (2019-nCoV) (SARS-CoV-2).
   3837..4425    +  misc_feature   WPRE: woodchuck hepatitis virus posttranscriptional regulatory element
   4478..4599    -  polyA_signal   SV40 poly(A) signal: SV40 polyadenylation signal
   4622..4691    -  CDS            large T antigen (fragment): large T antigen from SV40 (simian virus 40)
   4714..4760    +  terminator     T7 terminator: transcription terminator for bacteriophage T7 RNA polymerase
   4790..4926    +  terminator     rrnG terminator: transcription terminator from the E. coli ribosomal RNA rrnG operon (Albrechtsen et al., 1991)
   4971..5042    +  misc_feature   3' β-globin insulator: insulator downstream of the human β-globin locus (Farrell et al., 2002)
   5087..5283    +  promoter       SV40 promoter: SV40 early promoter
   5297..6088    +  CDS            neo: KKA2_KLEPN - Also known as kan, nptII. Experimental evidence at protein level: Swiss-Prot protein existence level 1. Resistance to kanamycin, neomycin, paromomycin, ribostamycin, butirosin and gentamicin B. From Klebsiella pneumoniae.
   6102..6326    +  polyA_signal   bGH poly(A) signal: bovine growth hormone polyadenylation signal
   6522..7110    -  rep_origin     ori: high-copy-number ColE1/pMB1/pBR322/pUC origin of replication
   7282..7346    -  CDS            bla(M) (fragment): β-lactamase lacking the signal sequence; bla(M); allows cytosolic expression of β-lactamase
   7856..8716    +  CDS            AmpR: β-lactamase; bla; confers resistance to ampicillin, carbenicillin, and related antibiotics
   8729..8865    +  terminator     rrnG terminator: transcription terminator from the E. coli ribosomal RNA rrnG operon (Albrechtsen et al., 1991)
   9017..9088    +  misc_feature   5' β-globin insulator: insulator upstream of the human β-globin locus (Farrell et al., 2002)
   9093..9139    -  terminator     T7 terminator: transcription terminator for bacteriophage T7 RNA polymerase
   9157..9205    -  polyA_signal   poly(A) signal: synthetic polyadenylation signal
   9286..9589    +  enhancer       CMV enhancer: human cytomegalovirus immediate early enhancer
   9662..9679    -  promoter       CMV promoter (fragment): human cytomegalovirus (CMV) immediate early promoter
   9742..9793    +  promoter       CMVd2 promoter: truncated human cytomegalovirus (CMV) immediate early promoter that yields moderately reduced expression relative to the full-length promoter
   9927..10402   +  intron         β-globin intron: internally truncated intron from human β-globin
