[The description below was written by a language model from this plasmid's Addgene catalogue record and pLannotate feature annotations shown in this document.]
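Description:
pTwist-SARS-CoV-2 Spike-deltaC18 deltaS31 is a mammalian expression plasmid built on the Twist pTwist-CMV-BetaGlobin-WPRE-Neo backbone and intended to supply a variant SARS-CoV-2 spike glycoprotein for pseudovirus production. It is maintained in E. coli as a high-copy plasmid through a ColE1/pUC-type origin and selected with ampicillin via the AmpR β-lactamase gene. A separate cassette, consisting of the SV40 early promoter, the neo (nptII) coding sequence and a bGH polyadenylation signal, provides a marker for G418-type selection in mammalian cells.

The payload is a spike open reading frame carrying the deltaS31 mutation, a deletion of serine 31. The name also indicates a deltaC18 change, conventionally an 18-residue C-terminal truncation of the cytoplasmic tail used to improve spike incorporation into pseudotyped particles, though the catalogue fields do not define it. The catalogue lists the promoter as CAG, but the feature table instead shows a CMV enhancer with CMV promoter elements followed by a truncated human β-globin intron. This matches the backbone name, so the CAG designation should be treated with caution. Downstream of the coding sequence, a WPRE enhances transcript stability and expression, and an SV40 poly(A) signal terminates the message. The expression unit is flanked by β-globin insulator elements and by bacterial and phage terminators (rrnG, T7) that limit transcriptional read-through between modules.

In use, the plasmid would be transfected into producer cells alongside packaging and reporter components to generate spike-pseudotyped particles. The associated work concerns antibody escape from mRNA vaccine-induced immunity as SARS-CoV-2 evolves.
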