Addgene plasmid #223278: pTwist-SARS-CoV-2 Spike-deltaC18 deltaS31
Purpose: Encodes SARS-CoV-2 spike deltaS31 for pseudovirus production
Depositing lab: Alejandro Balazs. Depositing organization: Massachusetts General Hospital. Publication: Ongoing evolution of SARS-CoV-2 drives escape from mRNA vaccine-induced humoral immunity. Roederer AL, Cao Y, Denis KS, Sheehan ML, Li CJ, Lam EC, Gregory DJ, Poznansky MC, Iafrate AJ, Canaday DH, Gravenstein S, Garcia-Beltran WF, Balazs AB. medRxiv [Preprint]. 2024 Mar 7:2024.03.05.24303815. doi: 10.1101/2024.03.05.24303815. PubMed 38496628.
Backbone
  Vector backbone: pTwist-CMV-BetaGlobin-WPRE-Neo
  Backbone manufacturer: Twist
  Vector type: Mammalian Expression
Growth in bacteria
  Bacterial resistance: Ampicillin, 100 μg/mL
  Growth temperature: 37°C
  Growth strain: DH5alpha
  Copy number: High Copy
Gene/Insert
  Gene/Insert name: SARS-CoV-2 Spike deltaS31
  Species: Severe acute respiratory syndrome coronavirus 2
  Mutation: deltaS31
  Entrez Gene: S (a.k.a. GU280_gp02, spike glycoprotein)
  Promoter: CAG
  Cloning method: Ligation Independent Cloning
Terms and licenses: Academic/Nonprofit Terms; Industry Terms: Not Available to Industry
How to cite: pTwist-SARS-CoV-2 Spike-deltaC18 deltaS31 was a gift from Alejandro Balazs (Addgene plasmid # 223278 ; http://n2t.net/addgene:223278 ; RRID:Addgene_223278)
